>Addgene plasmid #104876 | pBAC-DsRed-QF2-hsp70 | addgene full sequence | sequence record 205214 | Addgene NGS Result
GTAAAACGACGGCCAGTGAGCGCGCCTCGTTCATTCACGTTTTTGAACCCGTGGAGGACGGGCAGACTCG
CGGTGCAAATGTGTTTTACAGCGTGATGGAGCAGATGAAGATGCTCGACACGCTGCAGAACACGCAGCTA
GATTAACCCTAGAAAGATAATCATATTGTGACGTACGTTAAAGATAATCATGTGTAAAATTGACGCATGT
GTTTTATCGGTCTGTATATCGAGGTTTATTTATTAATTTGAATAGATATTAAGTTTTATTATATTTACAC
TTACATACTAATAATAAATTCAACAAACAATTTATTTATGTTTATTTATTTATTAAAAAAAACAAAAACT
CAAAATTTCTTCTATAAAGTAACAAAACTTTTATCGAATTCCTGCAGCCCGGGGGATCCACTAGTTCTAG
TGTTCCCACAATGGTTAATTCGAGCTCGCCCGGGGATCTAATTCAATTAGAGACTAATTCAATTAGAGCT
AATTCAATTAGGATCCAAGCTTATCGATTTCGAACCCTCGACCGCCGGAGTATAAATAGAGGCGCTTCGT
CTACGGAGCGACAATTCAATTCAAACAAGCAAAGTGAACACGTCGCTAAGCGAAAGCTAAGCAAATAAAC
AAGCGCAGCTGAACAAGCTAAACAATCGGGGTACCGCGGGCCCGGGATCCACCGGTCGCCACCATGGCCT
CCTCCGAGAACGTCATCACCGAGTTCATGCGCTTCAAGGTGCGCATGGAGGGCACCGTGAACGGCCACGA
GTTCGAGATCGAGGGCGAGGGCGAGGGCCGCCCCTACGAGGGCCACAACACCGTGAAGCTGAAGGTGACC
AAGGGCGGCCCCCTGCCCTTCGCCTGGGACATCCTGTCCCCCCAGTTCCAGTACGGCTCCAAGGTGTACG
TGAAGCACCCCGCCGACATCCCCGACTACAAGAAGCTGTCCTTCCCCGAGGGCTTCAAGTGGGAGCGCGT
GATGAACTTCGAGGACGGCGGCGTGGCGACCGTGACCCAGGACTCCTCCCTGCAGGACGGCTGCTTCATC
TACAAGGTGAAGTTCATCGGCGTGAACTTCCCCTCCGACGGCCCCGTGATGCAGAAGAAGACCATGGGCT
GGGAGGCCTCCACCGAGCGCCTGTACCCCCGCGACGGCGTGCTGAAGGGCGAGACCCACAAGGCCCTGAA
GCTGAAGGACGGCGGCCACTACCTGGTGGAGTTCAAGTCCATCTACATGGCCAAGAAGCCCGTGCAGCTG
CCCGGCTACTACTACGTGGACGCCAAGCTGGACATCACCTCCCACAACGAGGACTACACCATCGTGGAGC
AGTACGAGCGCACCGAGGGCCGCCACCACCTGTTCCTGTAGCGGCCGCGACTCTAGATCATAATCAGCCA
TACCACATTTGTAGAGGTTTTACTTGCTTTAAAAAACCTCCCACACCTCCCCCTGAACCTGAAACATAAA
ATGAATGCAATTGTTGTTGTTAACTTGTTTATTGCAGCTTATAATGGTTACAAATAAAGCAATAGCATCA
CAAATTTCACAAATAAAGCATTTTTTTCACTGCATTCTAGTTGTGGTTTGTCCAAACTCATCAATGTATC
TCGAGGCCGGCCAACATGCCACCCAAGCGCAAAACGCTTAACGCTGCGGCTGAGGCTAACGCTCATGCCG
ACGGACACGCCGACGGAAACGCCGACGGACACGTGGCCAATACGGCCGCGTCCTCGAATAATGCGAGGTT
CGCTGATCTCACTAACATCGATACTCCGGGTCTGGGACCCACAACTACGACCCTGCTCGTGGAACCAGCA
CGCTCAAAGCGTCAACGAGTGTCCCGCGCATGCGACCAGTGCCGTGCAGCCCGAGAGAAATGCGACGGAA
TACAGCCTGCGTGTTTCCCGTGCGTTTCCCAGGGAAGGTCCTGCACTTATCAGGCTTCGCCGAAAAAGAG
GGGAGTTCAAACCGGTTATATTCGTACGCTGGAGCTCGCCCTCGCCTGGATGTTTGAAAATGTCGCGCGT
TCCGAAGATGCCTTGCATAACCTCCTCGTCCGTGACGCCGGACAAGGATCAGCTCTGCTCGTTGGTAAAG
ATTCGCCGGCTGCCGAGCGACTCCATGCCCGTTGGGCTACTAGCCGTGTCAATAAGAGCATTACCCGCCT
CCTCCGTCAGTTGGAGCTCCCTCCTACCGCCACGGCTACGGCCTCGATAATGCCGCACGTGATGGAGCAG
CCTCTCAGTACCAGCATTAACCCCGTCAACGACCGCTTCAACGGTATTCCCAACCCCACTCCGTATAACT
CCGATGCAGCTCTCGATGCTATCACTCAGACCAACGATTATGGAAGCGTAAATACACATGGTATCCTCTC
TACTTACCCGCCACCGGCTACGCACCTTAATGAAGCTTCCGTCGCTCTCGCTCCCGGTGGCGCCCCCCCC
CGACCGCCTCCTCCGTATGTTGACAGCACGACCAATCACCCGCCGTACCACTCGAATCTGGTTCCAATGG
CGAACTTTGGTTACTCGACCGTTGATTACGATGCCATGGTTGACGATTTGGCTAGCATTGAATACACGGA
CGCTGTGGATGTCGACCCACAGTTTATGACCAATCTGGGATTCGTTCCTGGATGTAACTTCTCCGACATT
AATACATACGAACAGTGATGACGTCTATCGATACCGTCGACTAAAGCCAAATAGAAAATTATTCAGTTCC
TGGCTTAAGTTTTTAAAAGTGATATTATTTATTTGGTTGTAACCAACCAAAAGAATGTAAATAACTAATA
CATAATTATGTTAGTTTTAAGTTAGCAACAAATTGATTTTAGCTATATTAGCTACTTGGTTAATAAATAG
AATATATTTATTTAAAGATAATTGCGTTTTTATTGTCAGGGAGTGAGTTTGCTTAAAAACTCGTTTAGAT
CCGATATCTATAACAAGAAAATATATATATAATAAGTTATCACGTAAGTAGAACATGAAATAACAATATA
ATTATCGTATGAGTTAAATCTTAAAAGTCACGTAAAAGATAATCATGCGTCATTTTGACTCACGCGGTCG
TTATAGTTCAAAATCAGTGACACTTACCGCATTGACAAGCACGCCTCACGGGAGCTCCAAGCGGCGACTG
AGATGTCCTAAATGCACAGCGACGGATTCGCGCTATTTAGAAAGAGAGAGCAATATTTCAAGAATGCATG
CGTCAATTTTACGCAGACTATCTTTCTAGGGTTAATCTAGCTGCATCAGGATCATATCGTCGGGTCTTTT
TTCCGGCTCAGTCATCGCCCAAGCTGGCGCTATCTGGGCATCGGGGAGGAAGAAGCCCGTGCCTTTTCCC
GCGAGGTTGAAGCGGCATGGAAAGAGTTTGCCGAGGATGACTGCTGCTGCATTGACGTTGAGCGAAAACG
CACGTTTACCATGATGATTCGGGAAGGTGTGGCCATGCACGCCTTTAACGGTGAACTGTTCGTTCAGGCC
ACCTGGGATACCAGTTCGTCGCGGCTTTTCCGGACACAGTTCCGGATGGTCAGCCCGAAGCGCATCAGCA
ACCCGAACAATACCGGCGACAGCCGGAACTGCCGTGCCGGTGTGCAGATTAATGACAGCGGTGCGGCGCT
GGGATATTACGTCAGCGAGGACGGGTATCCTGGCTGGATGCCGCAGAAATGGACATGGATACCCCGTGAG
TTACCCGGCGGGCGCGCTTGGCGTAATCATGGTCATAGCTGTTTCCTGTGTGAAATTGTTATCCGCTCAC
AATTCCACACAACATACGAGCCGGAAGCATAAAGTGTAAAGCCTGGGGTGCCTAATGAGTGAGCTAACTC
ACATTAATTGCGTTGCGCTCACTGCCCGCTTTCCAGTCGGGAAACCTGTCGTGCCAGCTGCATTAATGAA
TCGGCCAACGCGCGGGGAGAGGCGGTTTGCGTATTGGGCGCTCTTCCGCTTCCTCGCTCACTGACTCGCT
GCGCTCGGTCGTTCGGCTGCGGCGAGCGGTATCAGCTCACTCAAAGGCGGTAATACGGTTATCCACAGAA
TCAGGGGATAACGCAGGAAAGAACATGTGAGCAAAAGGCCAGCAAAAGGCCAGGAACCGTAAAAAGGCCG
CGTTGCTGGCGTTTTTCCATAGGCTCCGCCCCCCTGACGAGCATCACAAAAATCGACGCTCAAGTCAGAG
GTGGCGAAACCCGACAGGACTATAAAGATACCAGGCGTTTCCCCCTGGAAGCTCCCTCGTGCGCTCTCCT
GTTCCGACCCTGCCGCTTACCGGATACCTGTCCGCCTTTCTCCCTTCGGGAAGCGTGGCGCTTTCTCATA
GCTCACGCTGTAGGTATCTCAGTTCGGTGTAGGTCGTTCGCTCCAAGCTGGGCTGTGTGCACGAACCCCC
CGTTCAGCCCGACCGCTGCGCCTTATCCGGTAACTATCGTCTTGAGTCCAACCCGGTAAGACACGACTTA
TCGCCACTGGCAGCAGCCACTGGTAACAGGATTAGCAGAGCGAGGTATGTAGGCGGTGCTACAGAGTTCT
TGAAGTGGTGGCCTAACTACGGCTACACTAGAAGAACAGTATTTGGTATCTGCGCTCTGCTGAAGCCAGT
TACCTTCGGAAAAAGAGTTGGTAGCTCTTGATCCGGCAAACAAACCACCGCTGGTAGCGGTGGTTTTTTT
GTTTGCAAGCAGCAGATTACGCGCAGAAAAAAAGGATCTCAAGAAGATCCTTTGATCTTTTCTACGGGGT
CTGACGCTCAGTGGAACGAAAACTCACGTTAAGGGATTTTGGTCATGAGATTATCAAAAAGGATCTTCAC
CTAGATCCTTTTAAATTAAAAATGAAGTTTTAAATCAATCTAAAGTATATATGAGTAAACTTGGTCTGAC
AGTTACCAATGCTTAATCAGTGAGGCACCTATCTCAGCGATCTGTCTATTTCGTTCATCCATAGTTGCCT
GACTCCCCGTCGTGTAGATAACTACGATACGGGAGGGCTTACCATCTGGCCCCAGTGCTGCAATGATACC
GCGAGACCCACGCTCACCGGCTCCAGATTTATCAGCAATAAACCAGCCAGCCGGAAGGGCCGAGCGCAGA
AGTGGTCCTGCAACTTTATCCGCCTCCATCCAGTCTATTAATTGTTGCCGGGAAGCTAGAGTAAGTAGTT
CGCCAGTTAATAGTTTGCGCAACGTTGTTGCCATTGCTACAGGCATCGTGGTGTCACGCTCGTCGTTTGG
TATGGCTTCATTCAGCTCCGGTTCCCAACGATCAAGGCGAGTTACATGATCCCCCATGTTGTGCAAAAAA
GCGGTTAGCTCCTTCGGTCCTCCGATCGTTGTCAGAAGTAAGTTGGCCGCAGTGTTATCACTCATGGTTA
TGGCAGCACTGCATAATTCTCTTACTGTCATGCCATCCGTAAGATGCTTTTCTGTGACTGGTGAGTACTC
AACCAAGTCATTCTGAGAATAGTGTATGCGGCGACCGAGTTGCTCTTGCCCGGCGTCAATACGGGATAAT
ACCGCGCCACATAGCAGAACTTTAAAAGTGCTCATCATTGGAAAACGTTCTTCGGGGCGAAAACTCTCAA
GGATCTTACCGCTGTTGAGATCCAGTTCGATGTAACCCACTCGTGCACCCAACTGATCTTCAGCATCTTT
TACTTTCACCAGCGTTTCTGGGTGAGCAAAAACAGGAAGGCAAAATGCCGCAAAAAAGGGAATAAGGGCG
ACACGGAAATGTTGAATACTCATACTCTTCCTTTTTCAATATTATTGAAGCATTTATCAGGGTTATTGTC
TCATGAGCGGATACATATTTGAATGTATTTAGAAAAATAAACAAATAGGGGTTCCGCGCACATTTCCCCG
AAAAGTGCCACCTAAATTGTAAGCGTTAATATTTTGTTAAAATTCGCGTTAAATTTTTGTTAAATCAGCT
CATTTTTTAACCAATAGGCCGAAATCGGCAAAATCCCTTATAAATCAAAAGAATAGACCGAGATAGGGT
[37 nt withheld, positions 6020-6056]
AAAGAACGTGGACTCCAACGTCAAAGG
[49 nt withheld, positions 6084-6132]
T
[91 nt withheld, positions 6134-6224]
G
[124 nt withheld, positions 6226-6349]
CCCATTCGCCATTCAGGCTGCGCAACTGTTGGGAAGGGCGATCGGTGCGGGCCTCTTCGCTATTACGCCA
GCTGGCGAAAGGGGGATGTGCTGCAAGGCGATTAAGTTGGGTAACGCCAGGGTTTTCCCAGTCACGACGT
T
Features (pLannotate 1.2.2; 17 found; start..end, strand, type, name):
     21..140     +  CDS            B (fragment): PORTL_LAMBD - Experimental evidence at protein level: Swiss-Prot protein existence level 1. Forms the portal vertex of the capsid (PubMed:6228056, PubMed:6232391). This portal plays critical roles in head assembly, genome packaging, neck/tail attachment, and genome ejection (Probable). The portal protein multimerizes as a single ring-shaped homododecamer arranged around a central channel (PubMed:6232391). Binds to the terminase subunits to form the packaging machine (PubMed:7799432). From Escherichia phage lambda (Bacteriophage lambda).
    382..420     -  misc_feature   MCS (fragment): pBluescript multiple cloning site
    535..657     +  promoter       hsp70 promoter (fragment): Drosophila melanogaster hsp70Bb promoter
    660..686     +  misc_feature   MCS (fragment): multiple cloning site
    694..1371    +  CDS            DsRed2: improved tetrameric variant of DsRed fluorescent protein mammalian codon-optimized
   1386..1469    +  CDS            large T antigen (fragment): large T antigen from SV40 (simian virus 40)
   1492..1573    +  polyA_signal   SV40 poly(A) signal: SV40 polyadenylation signal
   3261..3728    +  CDS            B (fragment): PORTL_LAMBD - Experimental evidence at protein level: Swiss-Prot protein existence level 1. Forms the portal vertex of the capsid (PubMed:6228056, PubMed:6232391). This portal plays critical roles in head assembly, genome packaging, neck/tail attachment, and genome ejection (Probable). The portal protein multimerizes as a single ring-shaped homododecamer arranged around a central channel (PubMed:6232391). Binds to the terminase subunits to form the packaging machine (PubMed:7799432). From Escherichia phage lambda (Bacteriophage lambda).
   3766..3782    -  protein_bind   lac operator: The lac repressor binds to the lac operator to inhibit transcription in E. coli. This inhibition can be relieved by adding lactose or isopropyl-β-D-thiogalactopyranoside (IPTG). lac repressor encoded by lacI
   3790..3820    -  promoter       lac promoter: promoter for the E. coli lac operon
   3835..3856    -  protein_bind   CAP binding site: CAP binding activates transcription in the presence of cAMP. E. coli catabolite activator protein
   3869..3961    -  CDS            lacI (fragment): lac repressor; lacI; The lac repressor binds to the lac operator to inhibit transcription in E. coli. This inhibition can be relieved by adding lactose or isopropyl-β-D-thiogalactopyranoside (IPTG).
   4144..4732    -  rep_origin     ori: high-copy-number ColE1/pMB1/pBR322/pUC origin of replication
   4903..5763    -  CDS            AmpR: β-lactamase; bla; confers resistance to ampicillin, carbenicillin, and related antibiotics
   5764..5868    -  promoter       AmpR promoter: bla
   5921..6349    -  rep_origin     f1 ori (sequence partly withheld): f1 bacteriophage origin of replication; arrow indicates direction of (+) strand synthesis
   6354..19      -  CDS            lacZα (fragment) (across the origin): LacZα fragment of β-galactosidase; lacZ fragment
