[The description below was written by a language model from this plasmid's Addgene catalogue record and pLannotate feature annotations shown in this document.]
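Description:
pBAC-DsRed-QF2-hsp70 is an insect expression and transgenesis vector built on the pXL-BACII-DsRed backbone and intended for making QF2 driver lines in mosquitoes. The backbone name points to a piggyBac transposon design, but the automated feature table does not annotate the transposon arms, so their positions cannot be confirmed from the record. In E. coli the plasmid is maintained through a high-copy ColE1/pUC-type origin and selected with ampicillin via the β-lactamase gene. An f1 origin and remnants of a pBluescript-style lacZα/lac promoter region are also present. Two short fragments matched to the lambda phage portal protein appear to be carried-over stuffer sequence rather than functional parts.

The payload is QF2, an optimised version of the QF transcriptional activator used in the Q binary expression system, where it switches on effector or reporter transgenes placed under QUAS sites. The vector is supplied without a driving enhancer. Users insert an enhancer-plus-promoter region of interest at the AatII cloning site, using ligation-independent cloning, so that QF2 is expressed in that pattern. QF2 and the hsp70 element named in the plasmid title are not annotated; they presumably lie in the roughly 1.7 kb unannotated stretch downstream of the marker cassette, and the record does not say whether that hsp70 element is a terminator.

The annotated marker cassette consists of a fragment of the Drosophila hsp70Bb promoter followed by DsRed2 and an SV40 polyadenylation signal, providing a red fluorescent marker for identifying transgenic animals. Any enhancer elements directing this marker are not listed. The associated work used the system to map olfactory centres in Anopheles gambiae.
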