Addgene plasmid #104876: pBAC-DsRed-QF2-hsp70
Purpose: General purpose vector for cloning enhancer/promoter regions to drive QF2 expression; used for mosquito
Depositing lab: Christopher Potter. Depositing organization: Johns Hopkins University and School of Medicine. Publication: Organization of olfactory centres in the malaria mosquito Anopheles gambiae. Riabinina O, Task D, Marr E, Lin CC, Alford R, O'Brochta DA, Potter CJ. Nat Commun. 2016 Oct 3;7:13010. doi: 10.1038/ncomms13010. PubMed 27694947.
Backbone
  Vector backbone: pXL-BACII-DsRed
  Backbone manufacturer: Potter Lab
  Vector type: Insect Expression
Growth in bacteria
  Bacterial resistance: Ampicillin, 100 μg/mL
  Growth temperature: 37°C
  Growth strain: DH5alpha
  Copy number: High Copy
Gene/Insert
  Gene/Insert name: QF2
  Species: D. melanogaster (fly)
  Cloning method: Ligation Independent Cloning
Terms and licenses: Academic/Nonprofit Terms; Industry Terms: Not Available to Industry
Depositor comments: This vector can be used to clone enhancer+promoter regions to generate new QF2 transgenic insects; Cloning site: AatII
How to cite: pBAC-DsRed-QF2-hsp70 was a gift from Christopher Potter (Addgene plasmid # 104876 ; http://n2t.net/addgene:104876 ; RRID:Addgene_104876)
